>Addgene plasmid #57222 | PS-CFP2-Cx26-7 | addgene full sequence | sequence record 210748 | Addgene NGS Result
TTCTTTCCTGCGTTATCCCCTGATTCTGTGGATAACCGTATTACCGCCATGCATTAGTTATTAATAGTAA
TCAATTACGGGGTCATTAGTTCATAGCCCATATATGGAGTTCCGCGTTACATAACTTACGGTAAATGGCC
CGCCTGGCTGACCGCCCAACGACCCCCGCCCATTGACGTCAATAATGACGTATGTTCCCATAGTAACGCC
AATAGGGACTTTCCATTGACGTCAATGGGTGGAGTATTTACGGTAAACTGCCCACTTGGCAGTACATCAA
GTGTATCATATGCCAAGTACGCCCCCTATTGACGTCAATGACGGTAAATGGCCCGCCTGGCATTATGCCC
AGTACATGACCTTATGGGACTTTCCTACTTGGCAGTACATCTACGTATTAGTCATCGCTATTACCATGGT
GATGCGGTTTTGGCAGTACATCAATGGGCGTGGATAGCGGTTTGACTCACGGGGATTTCCAAGTCTCCAC
CCCATTGACGTCAATGGGAGTTTGTTTTGGCACCAAAATCAACGGGACTTTCCAAAATGTCGTAACAACT
CCGCCCCATTGACGCAAATGGGCGGTAGGCGTGTACGGTGGGAGGTCTATATAAGCAGAGCTGGTTTAGT
GAACCGTCAGATCCGCTAGCGCTACCGGACTCAGATCTCGAGCTCAAGCTTCGAATTCGCGGCCGCACGC
TCCTCGGGACACAGTGCCAACCATCCAGAGGACAAGATGGATTGGGGCACACTACAGAGCATCCTCGGGG
GTGTCAACAAGCACTCCACCAGCATTGGGAAAATCTGGCTCACTGTCCTCTTCATCTTCCGCATCATGAT
CCTCGTGGTGGCCGCGAAGGAGGTGTGGGGAGATGAGCAAGCCGATTTTGTTTGCAACACTCTCCAGCCT
GGCTGTAAGAATGTGTGCTACGACCACTACTTCCCCATCTCTCACATCCGGCTCTGGGCTCTGCAGCTGA
TCATGGTGTCCACGCCGGCCCTCCTGGTAGCTATGCACGTGGCCTACCGGAGACACGAAAAGAAACGGAA
GTTCATGAAGGGAGAGATAAAGAACGAGTTTAAGGACATCGAAGAGATCAAAACCCAGAAGGTCCGTATC
GAAGGGTCCCTGTGGTGGACCTACACCACCAGCATCTTCTTCCGGGTCATCTTCGAAGCTGTCTTCATGT
ATGTCTTTTACATCATGTACAATGGCTTCTTCATGCAGCGTCTGGTGAAGTGTAACGCCTGGCCTTGTCC
CAATACAGTGGACTGCTTCATTTCCAGGCCCACAGAAAAGACTGTCTTCACGGTGTTCATGATCTCTGTG
TCTGGAATTTGCATCCTGCTAAACATCACAGAGCTGTGCTATCTGTTCATTAGGTATTGCTCAGGGAAGT
CCAAAAGACCAGTCGCGGATCCACCGGTCGCCACCATGAGCAAGGGCGCCGAGCTGTTCACCGGCATCGT
GCCCATCCTGATCGAGCTGAATGGCGATGTGAATGGCCACAAGTTCAGCGTGAGCGGCGAGGGCGAGGGC
GATGCCACCTACGGCAAGCTGACCCTGAAGTTCATCTGCACCACCGGCAAGCTGCCTGTGCCCTGGCCCA
CCCTGGTGGCCACCCTGAGCTACGGCGTGCAGTGCTTCTCACGCTACCCCGATCACATGAAGCAGCACGA
CTTCTTCAAGAGCGCCATGCCTGAGGGCTACATCCAGGAGCGCACCATCTTCTTCGAGGATGACGGCAAC
TACAAGACGCGCGCCGAGGTGAAGTTCGAGGGCGATACCCTGGTGAGTCGCATCGAGCTGACCGGCACTG
ATTTCAAGGAGGATGGCAACATCCTGGGCAATAAGATGGAGTACAACTACAACGCCACCAATGTGTACAT
CGTGGCCGACAAGGCCAGGAATGGCATCAAGGTGAACTTCAAGGTCCGCCACAACATCAAGGATGGCAGC
GTGCAGCTGGCCGACCACTACCAGCAGAATACCCCCATCGGCGATGGCCCTGTGCTGCTGCCCGATAACC
ACTACCTGTCCACCCAGAGCGCCCTGTCCAAGGACCCCAACGAGAAGCGCGATCACATGATCTACCTCGA
GTTCGTGACCGCCGCCGCCATCACCCACGGCATGGATGAGCTGTACAAGTAAAGCGGCCGCGACTCTAGA
TCATAATCAGCCATACCACATTTGTAGAGGTTTTACTTGCTTTAAAAAACCTCCCACACCTCCCCCTGAA
CCTGAAACATAAAATGAATGCAATTGTTGTTGTTAACTTGTTTATTGCAGCTTATAATGGTTACAAATAA
AGCAATAGCATCACAAATTTCACAAATAAAGCATTTTTTTCACTGCATTCTAGTTGTGGTTTGTCCAAAC
TCATCAATGTATCTTAAGGCGTAAATTGTAAGCGTTAATATTTTGTTAAAATTCGCGTTAAATTTTTGTT
AAATCAGCTCATTTTTTAACCAATAGGCCGAAATCGGCAAAATCCCTTATAAATCAAAAGAATAGACCGA
GATAGGGT
[37 nt withheld, positions 2529-2565]
AAAGAACGTGGACTCCAACGTCAAAGG
[49 nt withheld, positions 2593-2641]
T
[91 nt withheld, positions 2643-2733]
G
[124 nt withheld, positions 2735-2858]
CAGGTGGCACTTTTCGGGGAAATGTGCGCGGAACCCCTATTTGTTTATTTTTCTAAATACATTCAAATAT
GTATCCGCTCATGAGACAATAACCCTGATAAATGCTTCAATAATATTGAAAAAGGAAGAGTCCTGAGGCG
GAAAGAACCAGCTGTGGAATGTGTGTCAGTTAGGGTGTGGAAAGTCCCCAGGCTCCCCAGCAGGCAGAAG
TATGCAAAGCATGCATCTCAATTAGTCAGCAACCAGGTGTGGAAAGTCCCCAGGCTCCCCAGCAGGCAGA
AGTATGCAAAGCATGCATCTCAATTAGTCAGCAACCATAGTCCCGCCCCTAACTCCGCCCATCCCGCCCC
TAACTCCGCCCAGTTCCGCCCATTCTCCGCCCCATGGCTGACTAATTTTTTTTATTTATGCAGAGGCCGA
GGCCGCCTCGGCCTCTGAGCTATTCCAGAAGTAGTGAGGAGGCTTTTTTGGAGGCCTAGGCTTTTGCAAA
GATCGATCAAGAGACAGGATGAGGATCGTTTCGCATGATTGAACAAGATGGATTGCACGCAGGTTCTCCG
GCCGCTTGGGTGGAGAGGCTATTCGGCTATGACTGGGCACAACAGACAATCGGCTGCTCTGATGCCGCCG
TGTTCCGGCTGTCAGCGCAGGGGCGCCCGGTTCTTTTTGTCAAGACCGACCTGTCCGGTGCCCTGAATGA
ACTGCAAGACGAGGCAGCGCGGCTATCGTGGCTGGCCACGACGGGCGTTCCTTGCGCAGCTGTGCTCGAC
GTTGTCACTGAAGCGGGAAGGGACTGGCTGCTATTGGGCGAAGTGCCGGGGCAGGATCTCCTGTCATCTC
ACCTTGCTCCTGCCGAGAAAGTATCCATCATGGCTGATGCAATGCGGCGGCTGCATACGCTTGATCCGGC
TACCTGCCCATTCGACCACCAAGCGAAACATCGCATCGAGCGAGCACGTACTCGGATGGAAGCCGGTCTT
GTCGATCAGGATGATCTGGACGAAGAGCATCAGGGGCTCGCGCCAGCCGAACTGTTCGCCAGGCTCAAGG
CGAGCATGCCCGACGGCGAGGATCTCGTCGTGACCCATGGCGATGCCTGCTTGCCGAATATCATGGTGGA
AAATGGCCGCTTTTCTGGATTCATCGACTGTGGCCGGCTGGGTGTGGCGGACCGCTATCAGGACATAGCG
TTGGCTACCCGTGATATTGCTGAAGAGCTTGGCGGCGAATGGGCTGACCGCTTCCTCGTGCTTTACGGTA
TCGCCGCTCCCGATTCGCAGCGCATCGCCTTCTATCGCCTTCTTGACGAGTTCTTCTGAGCGGGACTCTG
GGGTTCGAAATGACCGACCAAGCGACGCCCAACCTGCCATCACGAGATTTCGATTCCACCGCCGCCTTCT
ATGAAAGGTTGGGCTTCGGAATCGTTTTCCGGGACGCCGGCTGGATGATCCTCCAGCGCGGGGATCTCAT
GCTGGAGTTCTTCGCCCACCCTAGGGGGAGGCTAACTGAAACACGGAAGGAGACAATACCGGAAGGAACC
CGCGCTATGACGGCAATAAAAAGACAGAATAAAACGCACGGTGTTGGGTCGTTTGTTCATAAACGCGGGG
TTCGGTCCCAGGGCTGGCACTCTGTCGATACCCCACCGAGACCCCATTGGGGCCAATACGCCCGCGTTTC
TTCCTTTTCCCCACCCCACCCCCCAAGTTCGGGTGAAGGCCCAGGGCTCGCAGCCAACGTCGGGGCGGCA
GGCCCTGCCATAGCCTCAGGTTACTCATATATACTTTAGATTGATTTAAAACTTCATTTTTAATTTAAAA
GGATCTAGGTGAAGATCCTTTTTGATAATCTCATGACCAAAATCCCTTAACGTGAGTTTTCGTTCCACTG
AGCGTCAGACCCCGTAGAAAAGATCAAAGGATCTTCTTGAGATCCTTTTTTTCTGCGCGTAATCTGCTGC
TTGCAAACAAAAAAACCACCGCTACCAGCGGTGGTTTGTTTGCCGGATCAAGAGCTACCAACTCTTTTTC
CGAAGGTAACTGGCTTCAGCAGAGCGCAGATACCAAATACTGTTCTTCTAGTGTAGCCGTAGTTAGGCCA
CCACTTCAAGAACTCTGTAGCACCGCCTACATACCTCGCTCTGCTAATCCTGTTACCAGTGGCTGCTGCC
AGTGGCGATAAGTCGTGTCTTACCGGGTTGGACTCAAGACGATAGTTACCGGATAAGGCGCAGCGGTCGG
GCTGAACGGGGGGTTCGTGCACACAGCCCAGCTTGGAGCGAACGACCTACACCGAACTGAGATACCTACA
GCGTGAGCTATGAGAAAGCGCCACGCTTCCCGAAGGGAGAAAGGCGGACAGGTATCCGGTAAGCGGCAGG
GTCGGAACAGGAGAGCGCACGAGGGAGCTTCCAGGGGGAAACGCCTGGTATCTTTATAGTCCTGTCGGGT
TTCGCCACCTCTGACTTGAGCGTCGATTTTTGTGATGCTCGTCAGGGGGGCGGAGCCTATGGAAAAACGC
CAGCAACGCGGCCTTTTTACGGTTCCTGGCCTTTTGCTGGCCTTTTGCTCACATG
Features (pLannotate 1.2.2; 16 found; start..end, strand, type, name):
      1..47      +  rep_origin     RSF ori (fragment): Plasmids containing the RSF 1030 origin of replication can be propagated in E. coli cells that contain additional plasmids with compatible origins.
    115..418     +  enhancer       CMV enhancer: human cytomegalovirus immediate early enhancer
    419..622     +  promoter       CMV promoter: human cytomegalovirus (CMV) immediate early promoter
    645..688     +  misc_feature   MCS (fragment): multiple cloning site
    737..1414    +  CDS            Gjb2: CXB2_RAT - Also known as Cxn-26. Experimental evidence at protein level: Swiss-Prot protein existence level 1. Structural component of gap junctions. Gap junctions are dodecameric channels that connect the cytoplasm of adjoining cells. They are formed by the docking of two hexameric hemichannels, one from each cell membrane. Small molecules and ions diffuse from one cell to a neighboring cell via the central pore. From Rattus norvegicus (Rat).
   1436..2152    +  CDS            PS-CFP2: photoswitchable cyan-to-green fluorescent protein mammalian codon-optimized
   2169..2252    +  CDS            large T antigen (fragment): large T antigen from SV40 (simian virus 40)
   2275..2396    +  polyA_signal   SV40 poly(A) signal: SV40 polyadenylation signal
   2430..2858    -  rep_origin     f1 ori (sequence partly withheld): f1 bacteriophage origin of replication; arrow indicates direction of (+) strand synthesis
   2885..2989    +  promoter       AmpR promoter: bla
   2991..3348    +  promoter       SV40 promoter: SV40 enhancer and early promoter
   3383..4177    +  CDS            NeoR/KanR: aminoglycoside phosphotransferase from Tn5; aph(3')-II (or nptII); confers resistance to neomycin, kanamycin, and G418 (Geneticin®)
   4198..4350    +  CDS            ble (fragment): BLE_KLEPN - Experimental evidence at protein level: Swiss-Prot protein existence level 1. Binding protein with a strong affinity to the bleomycin family of antibiotics. Binds to CL990; an antimitotic-antibiotic compound. From Klebsiella pneumoniae.
   4409..4456    +  polyA_signal   HSV TK poly(A) signal: herpes simplex virus thymidine kinase polyadenylation signal (Cole and Stacy, 1985)
   4547..4563    -  polyA_signal   bGH poly(A) signal (fragment): bovine growth hormone polyadenylation signal
   4785..5373    +  rep_origin     ori: high-copy-number ColE1/pMB1/pBR322/pUC origin of replication
