[The description below was written by a language model from this plasmid's Addgene catalogue record and pLannotate feature annotations shown in this document.]
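Description:
PS-CFP2-Cx26-7 is a mammalian expression plasmid built on the PS-CFP2 backbone that produces rat connexin 26 (Cx26, gene Gjb2) fused at its C terminus to the photoswitchable fluorescent protein PS-CFP2. In the sequenced 5,433-nt record, the human cytomegalovirus immediate-early enhancer and promoter sit upstream of a remnant of the multiple cloning site. They drive the Gjb2 coding sequence, which is followed after a short linker by the mammalian codon-optimized PS-CFP2 open reading frame and an SV40 polyadenylation signal. The "7" in the name probably refers to the length of that linker, but the record does not say so, and the cloning method is listed as unknown.

The plasmid is propagated in E. coli at high copy from a ColE1/pUC-type origin, and an f1 origin is also present. A single Tn5 NeoR/KanR gene serves both hosts. A bacterial promoter (annotated as the AmpR promoter) gives kanamycin resistance in E. coli, while the adjacent SV40 enhancer/early promoter and an HSV TK poly(A) signal give G418 resistance for selecting stable mammalian transfectants. The short fragments annotated as RSF ori, large T antigen, ble and bGH poly(A) appear to be partial matches to flanking backbone sequence rather than functional elements.

Connexin 26 is a structural component of gap junctions, where hexameric hemichannels from neighbouring cells dock to form intercellular pores. The fusion therefore serves as a gap junction localization marker for live-cell imaging. PS-CFP2 converts from cyan to green, with recorded excitation/emission of 400/468 nm before and 490/511 nm after switching. This allows a chosen population of tagged connexin to be photoconverted and followed over time.
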