Addgene plasmid #57222: PS-CFP2-Cx26-7
Purpose: Localization: Gap Junctions, Excitation: 400 / 490, Emission: 468 / 511
Depositing lab: Michael Davidson. Depositing organization: Florida State University, Tallahassee.
Backbone
  Vector backbone: PS-CFP2
  Backbone size w/o insert (bp): 4750
  Vector type: Mammalian Expression
  Selectable markers: Neomycin (select with G418)
Growth in bacteria
  Bacterial resistance: Kanamycin, 50 μg/mL
  Growth temperature: 37°C
  Growth strain: DH5alpha
  Copy number: High Copy
Gene/Insert
  Gene/Insert name: Cx26 (alt name: NM_001004099.1)
  Species: R. norvegicus (rat)
  Entrez Gene: Gjb2 (a.k.a. CXN-26, Cx26)
  Promoter: CMV
  Tag / fusion protein: PS-CFP2 (C terminal on insert)
  Cloning method: Unknown
  Sequencing primers: 5′ CMV-F; 3′ SV40pA-R
Terms and licenses: Academic/Nonprofit Terms; Industry Terms
Depositor comments: . Excitation = 400 / 490; Emission = 468 / 511
How to cite: PS-CFP2-Cx26-7 was a gift from Michael Davidson (Addgene plasmid # 57222 ; http://n2t.net/addgene:57222 ; RRID:Addgene_57222)
