>Addgene plasmid #57222 | PS-CFP2-Cx26-7 | depositor partial sequence | sequence record 88361 | insert sequence
GACGTCAGATCCGCTAGCGCTACCGGACTCAGATCTCGAGCTCAAGCTTCGAATTCGCGGCCGCACGCTC
CTCGGGACACAGTGCCAACCATCCAGAGGACAAGATGGATTGGGGCACACTACAGAGCATCCTCGGGGGT
GTCAACAAGCACTCCACCAGCATTGGGAAAATCTGGCTCACTGTCCTCTTCATCTTCCGCATCATGATCC
TCGTGGTGGCCGCGAAGGAGGTGTGGGGAGATGAGCAAGCCGATTTTGTTTGCAACACTCTCCAGCCTGG
CTGTAAGAATGTGTGCTACGACCACTACTTCCCCATCTCTCACATCCGGCTCTGGGCTCTGCAGCTGATC
ATGGTGTCCACGCCGGCCCTCCTGGTAGCTATGCACGTGGCCTACCGGAGACACGAAAAGAAACGGAAGT
TCATGAAGGGAGAGATAAAGAACGAGTTTAAGGACATCGAAGAGATCAAAACCCAGAAGGTCCGTATCGA
AGGGTCCCTGTGGTGGACCTACACCACCAGCATCTTCTTCCGGGTCATCTTCGAAGCTGTCTTCATGTAT
GTCTTTTACATCATGTACAATGGCTTCTTCATGCAGCGTCTGGTGAAGTGTAACGCCTGGCCTTGTCCCA
ATACAGTGGACTGCTTCATTTCCAGGCCCACAGAAAAGACTGTCTTCACGGTGTTCATGATCTCTGTGTC
TGGAATTTGCATCCTGCTAAACATCACAGAGCTGTGCTATCTGTTCATTAGGTATTGCTCAGGGAAGTCC
AAAAGACCAGTCGCGGATCCACCGGTCGCCACCATGAGCAAGGGCGCCGAGCTGTTCACCGGCATCGTGC
CCATCCTGATCGAGCTGAATGGCGATGTGAATGGCCACAAGTTCAGCGTGAGCGGCGAGGGCGAGGGCGA
TGCCACCTACGGCAAGCTGACCCTGAAGTTCATCTGCACCACCGGCAAGCTGCCTGTGCCCTGGCCCACC
CTGGTGGCCACCCTGAGCTACGGCGTGCAGTGCTTCTCACGCTACCCCGATCACATGAAGCAGCACGACT
TCTTCAAGAGCGCCATGCCTGAGGGCTACATCCAGGAGCGCACCATCTTCTTCGAGGATGACGGCAACTA
CAAGACGCGCGCCGAGGTGAAGTTCGAGGGCGATACCCTGGTGAGTCGCATCGAGCTGACCGGCACTGAT
TTCAAGGAGGATGGCAACATCCTGGGCAATAAGATGGAGTACAACTACAACGCCACCAATGTGTACATCG
TGGCCGACAAGGCCAGGAATGGCATCAAGGTGAACTTCAAGGTCCGCCACAACATCAAGGATGGCAGCGT
GCAGCTGGCCGACCACTACCAGCAGAATACCCCCATCGGCGATGGCCCTGTGCTGCTGCCCGATAACCAC
TACCTGTCCACCCAGAGCGCCCTGTCCAAGGACCCCAACGAGAAGCGCGATCACATGATCTACCTCGAGT
TCGTGACCGCCGCCGCCATCACCCACGGCATGGATGAGCTGTACAAGTAAAGCGGCCGCGACTCTAGA
